>Addgene plasmid #211564 | pLys57-1 | addgene full sequence | sequence record 438925 | Addgene NGS Result
TCGCGCGTTTCGGTGATGACGGTGAAAACCTCTGACACATGCAGCTCCCGGAGACGGTCACAGCTTGTCT
GTAAGCGGATGCCGGGAGCAGACAAGCCCGTCAGGGCGCGTCAGCGGGTGTTGGCGGGTGTCGGGGCTGG
CTTAACTATGCGGCATCAGAGCAGATTGTACTGAGAGTGCACCATATGCGGTGTGAAATACCGCACAGAT
GCGTAAGGAGAAAATACCGCATCATAGGCGCCGCTTCTTTGAGCGAACGATCAAAAATAAGTGGGGCCCC
ATCAAAAAAATATTCTCAACATAAAAAACTTTGTGTAATACTTGTAACGCTGAATTCGGGTCGTTAGCTC
AGTTGGTAGAGCAGTTGACTCTAAATCAATTGGTCGCAGGTTCGAATCCTGCACGACCCACCACTGCAGT
CTGCAGATCCTTAGCGAAAGCTAAGGATTTTTTTTAAGCTTCGGGCGTAATCATGGTCATAGCTGTTTCC
TGTGTGAAATTGTTATCCGCTCACAATTCCACACAACATACGAGCCGGAAGCATAAAGTGTAAAGCCTGG
GGTGCCTAATGAGTGAGCTAACTCACATTAATTGCGTTGCGCTCACTGCCCGCTTTCCAGTCGGGAAACC
TGTCGTGCCAGCTGCATTAATGAATCGGCCAACGCGCGGGGAGAGGCGGTTTGCGTATTGGGCGCTCTTC
CGCTTCCTCGCTCACTGACTCGCTGCGCTCGGTCGTTCGGCTGCGGCGAGCGGTATCAGCTCACTCAAAG
GCGGTAATACGGTTATCCACAGAATCAGGGGATAACGCAGGAAAGAACATGTGAGCAAAAGGCCAGCAAA
AGGCCAGGAACCGTAAAAAGGCCGCGTTGCTGGCGTTTTTCCATAGGCTCCGCCCCCCTGACGAGCATCA
CAAAAATCGACGCTCAAGTCAGAGGTGGCGAAACCCGACAGGACTATAAAGATACCAGGCGTTTCCCCCT
GGAAGCTCCCTCGTGCGCTCTCCTGTTCCGACCCTGCCGCTTACCGGATACCTGTCCGCCTTTCTCCCTT
CGGGAAGCGTGGCGCTTTCTCATAGCTCACGCTGTAGGTATCTCAGTTCGGTGTAGGTCGTTCGCTCCAA
GCTGGGCTGTGTGCACGAACCCCCCGTTCAGCCCGACCGCTGCGCCTTATCCGGTAACTATCGTCTTGAG
TCCAACCCGGTAAGACACGACTTATCGCCACTGGCAGCAGCCACTGGTAACAGGATTAGCAGAGCGAGGT
ATGTAGGCGGTGCTACAGAGTTCTTGAAGTGGTGGCCTAACTACGGCTACACTAGAAGAACAGTATTTGG
TATCTGCGCTCTGCTGAAGCCAGTTACCTTCGGAAAAAGAGTTGGTAGCTCTTGATCCGGCAAACAAACC
ACCGCTGGTAGCGGTGGTTTTTTTGTTTGCAAGCAGCAGATTACGCGCAGAAAAAAAGGATCTCAAGAAG
ATCCTTTGATCTTTTCTACGGGGTCTGACGCTCAGTGGAACGAAAACTCACGTTAAGGGATTTTGGTCAT
GAGATTATCAAAAAGGATCTTCACCTAGATCCTTTTAAATTAAAAATGAAGTTTTAAATCAATCTAAAGT
ATATATGAGTAAACTTGGTCTGACAGTTACCAATGCTTAATCAGTGAGGCACCTATCTCAGCGATCTGTC
TATTTCGTTCATCCATAGTTGCCTGACTCCCCGTCGTGTAGATAACTACGATACGGGAGGGCTTACCATC
TGGCCCCAGTGCTGCAATGATACCGCGAGATCCACGCTCACCGGCTCCAGATTTATCAGCAATAAACCAG
CCAGCCGGAAGGGCCGAGCGCAGAAGTGGTCCTGCAACTTTATCCGCCTCCATCCAGTCTATTAATTGTT
GCCGGGAAGCTAGAGTAAGTAGTTCGCCAGTTAATAGTTTGCGCAACGTTGTTGCCATTGCTACAGGCAT
CGTGGTGTCACGCTCGTCGTTTGGTATGGCTTCATTCAGCTCCGGTTCCCAACGATCAAGGCGAGTTACA
TGATCCCCCATGTTGTGCAAAAAAGCGGTTAGCTCCTTCGGTCCTCCGATCGTTGTCAGAAGTAAGTTGG
CCGCAGTGTTATCACTCATGGTTATGGCAGCACTGCATAATTCTCTTACTGTCATGCCATCCGTAAGATG
CTTTTCTGTGACTGGTGAGTACTCAACCAAGTCATTCTGAGAATAGTGTATGCGGCGACCGAGTTGCTCT
TGCCCGGCGTCAATACGGGATAATACCGCGCCACATAGCAGAACTTTAAAAGTGCTCATCATTGGAAAAC
GTTCTTCGGGGCGAAAACTCTCAAGGATCTTACCGCTGTTGAGATCCAGTTCGATGTAACCCACTCGTGC
ACCCAACTGATCTTCAGCATCTTTTACTTTCACCAGCGTTTCTGGGTGAGCAAAAACAGGAAGGCAAAAT
GCCGCAAAAAAGGGAATAAGGGCGACACGGAAATGTTGAATACTCATACTCTTCCTTTTTCAATATTATT
GAAGCATTTATCAGGGTTATTGTCTCATGAGCGGATACATATTTGAATGTATTTAGAAAAATAAACAAAT
AGGGGTTCCGCGCACATTTCCCCGAAAAGTGCCACCTGACGTCTAAGAAACCATTATTATCATGACATTA
ACCTATAAAAATAGGCGTATCACGAGGCCCTTTCGTC
Features (pLannotate 1.2.2; 11 found; start..end, strand, type, name):
    137..234     +  misc_feature   bom (fragment): basis of mobility region from pBR322
    337..409     +  ncRNA          tRNA: Accession: RF00005 - tRNA
    427..456     +  terminator     bacterial terminator (fragment): putative bacterial transcription terminator
    500..516     -  protein_bind   lac operator: The lac repressor binds to the lac operator to inhibit transcription in E. coli. This inhibition can be relieved by adding lactose or isopropyl-β-D-thiogalactopyranoside (IPTG). lac repressor encoded by lacI
    524..554     -  promoter       lac promoter: promoter for the E. coli lac operon
    569..590     -  protein_bind   CAP binding site: CAP binding activates transcription in the presence of cAMP. E. coli catabolite activator protein
    603..695     -  CDS            lacI (fragment): lac repressor; lacI; The lac repressor binds to the lac operator to inhibit transcription in E. coli. This inhibition can be relieved by adding lactose or isopropyl-β-D-thiogalactopyranoside (IPTG).
    878..1466    -  rep_origin     ori: high-copy-number ColE1/pMB1/pBR322/pUC origin of replication
   1637..2497    -  CDS            AmpR: β-lactamase; bla; confers resistance to ampicillin, carbenicillin, and related antibiotics
   2498..2602    -  promoter       AmpR promoter: bla
   2697..35      +  CDS            rop (fragment) (across the origin): Rop protein, which maintains plasmids at low copy number; rop
