[The description below was written by a language model from this plasmid's Addgene catalogue record and pLannotate feature annotations shown in this document.]
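Description:
pLys57-1 is a small (about 2.7 kb) bacterial expression plasmid built on the pUC57 backbone that supplies an amber suppressor tRNA charged with lysine. It replicates in E. coli from the high-copy ColE1/pUC-type origin and is selected through the β-lactamase (AmpR) gene driven by its own bla promoter. The annotation also picks up backbone remnants: short fragments of bom, rop and lacI, plus the lac promoter, lac operator and CAP binding site typical of pUC-family cloning regions. These lac elements lie on the opposite strand downstream of the insert and point towards it, so they do not appear to be what drives the tRNA.

The payload is a synthetic tRNALys gene, annotated as a roughly 70-nt tRNA feature, cloned between EcoRI and PstI sites that are both retained. According to the catalogue entry it is transcribed from a synthetic promoter attributed to a 1986 design. This promoter is not detected as a separate feature in the table. A fragment of a putative bacterial transcription terminator sits just after the tRNA. The depositor notes that the plasmid was made using a sister construct, pAla57, as the vector, which suggests a series of matched suppressor plasmids differing in the tRNA carried.

An amber suppressor tRNA reads the UAG stop codon as a sense codon, here inserting lysine. Co-expressing it with a target gene carrying an engineered amber codon yields full-length protein with lysine at that position. The associated work uses such a panel for semi-saturated positional mutagenesis with natural amino acids, so that a single amber mutant can be used to map how one position contributes to protein function.
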