Addgene plasmid #211564: pLys57-1
Purpose: Amber Suppressor tRNA for Lysine
Depositing lab: Aron Fenton & Liskin Swint-Kruse. Depositing organization: University of Kansas Medical Center. Publication: Amber Suppressor tRNA-Based Mutagenesis for Positional Semi-Saturated Mutagenesis with Natural Amino Acid Substitutions: An Approach for Mapping Positional Contributions to Protein Function. O’Neil PT, Zeczycki TN, Park K-T, Rodnin MV, Swint-Kruse L, Vincentelli R, Fenton AW. Biophysica. 2026; 6(4):72. 10.3390/biophysica6040072.
Backbone
  Vector backbone: pUC57
  Vector type: Bacterial Expression
Growth in bacteria
  Bacterial resistance: Ampicillin, 100 μg/mL
  Growth temperature: 37°C
  Growth strain: DH5alpha
  Copy number: High Copy
Gene/Insert
  Gene/Insert name: tRNALys
  Species: Synthetic
  Promoter: Synthetic (Miller 1986)
  Cloning method: Restriction Enzyme; 5′ cloning site EcoRI (not destroyed); 3′ cloning site PstI (not destroyed)
  Sequencing primers: 3′ M13R
Terms and licenses: Academic/Nonprofit Terms; Industry Terms: Not Available to Industry
Depositor comments: Cloned using pAla57 as the vector
How to cite: pLys57-1 was a gift from Aron Fenton & Liskin Swint-Kruse (Addgene plasmid # 211564 ; http://n2t.net/addgene:211564 ; RRID:Addgene_211564)
